Addgene plasmid #210399: PRS_8-jRGECO1a
Purpose: AAV-vector for fluorescent calcium measurements in the red spectrum from noradrenergic neurons
Depositing lab: Simon Wiegert. Depositing organization: Medizinische Fakultaet Mannheim. Publication: A comparison of viral strategies and model systems to target norepinephrine neurons in the locus coeruleus reveals high variability in transgene expression patterns. Wissing C, Eschholz LS, Maheu M, Sauter K, Morellini F, Wiegert JS, Dieter A. PLoS Biol. 2025 Jul 7;23(7):e3003228. doi: 10.1371/journal.pbio.3003228. eCollection 2025 Jul. PubMed 40623068.
Backbone
  Vector backbone: pAAV2
  Backbone size w/o insert (bp): 4087
  Vector type: Mammalian Expression, AAV
Growth in bacteria
  Bacterial resistance: Ampicillin, 100 μg/mL
  Growth temperature: 37°C
  Growth strain: NEB Stable
  Copy number: High Copy
Gene/Insert
  Gene/Insert name: jRGeco1a
  Species: Synthetic
  Insert size (bp): 1413
  Promoter: PRSx8
  Cloning method: Restriction Enzyme; 5′ cloning site EcoRV (destroyed during cloning); 3′ cloning site HindIII (destroyed during cloning)
  Sequencing primers: 5′ aacgcgtattagcttccgctag; 3′ aagcaatagcatgatacaaagg
Terms and licenses: Academic/Nonprofit Terms; Industry Terms: Not Available to Industry
Depositor comments: Please visit https://doi.org/10.1101/2022.01.22.477348 for bioRxiv preprint.
How to cite: PRS_8-jRGECO1a was a gift from Simon Wiegert (Addgene plasmid # 210399 ; http://n2t.net/addgene:210399 ; RRID:Addgene_210399)
