[The description below was written by a language model from this plasmid's Addgene catalogue record and pLannotate feature annotations shown in this document.]
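Description:
PRS_8-jRGECO1a is an AAV transfer plasmid built on a pAAV2 backbone for expressing the red genetically encoded calcium indicator jRGECO1a in noradrenergic neurons. It is propagated in E. coli through a high-copy ColE1/pUC-type origin with ampicillin selection from a bla cassette. The backbone also carries an f1 phage origin and a remnant of lacZα. Two AAV2 inverted terminal repeats, both annotated as fragments and one spanning the numbering origin of the 5,393-nt sequence, flank the expression cassette. They provide the cis signals needed to replicate and package the intervening DNA into recombinant AAV particles when helper functions are supplied in trans.

According to the catalogue fields, expression is driven by PRSx8, a synthetic promoter generally described as multimerised Phox2-responsive sites that favour catecholaminergic cells. The automated annotation does not label it, but an unannotated stretch lies between the upstream ITR and the coding region. The synthetic jRGECO1a open reading frame shows up in the feature table as its component parts: short N-terminal leader and epitope sequences (a His-tag-like fragment, T7 gene 10 leader, Xpress tag), a myosin light chain kinase-derived calmodulin-binding peptide, a red fluorescent protein core, and calmodulin. The software names the fluorescent core as a HyPerRed fragment, presumably because of sequence similarity between related circularly permuted red fluorescent domains. Calcium-dependent binding of calmodulin to the peptide changes the fluorescence of this core. Downstream, a WPRE enhances transcript stability and expression, and a bGH polyadenylation signal terminates the message, followed by a small SV40-derived remnant. The stated use is red-spectrum fluorescent calcium measurement from noradrenergic neurons, and the associated study concerns viral targeting of the locus coeruleus.
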