Features (pLannotate 1.2.2; 17 found; start..end, strand, type, name):
    161..749     -  rep_origin     ori: high-copy-number ColE1/pMB1/pBR322/pUC origin of replication
    920..1780    -  CDS            AmpR: β-lactamase; bla; confers resistance to ampicillin, carbenicillin, and related antibiotics
   1781..1885    -  promoter       AmpR promoter: bla
   1938..2366    -  rep_origin     f1 ori (sequence partly withheld): f1 bacteriophage origin of replication; arrow indicates direction of (+) strand synthesis
   2371..2440    -  CDS            lacZα (fragment): LacZα fragment of β-galactosidase; lacZ fragment
   2435..2567    -  repeat_region  AAV2 ITR (fragment): inverted terminal repeat of adeno-associated virus serotype 2 inverted
   2876..2895    +  misc_feature   MCS (fragment): multiple cloning site
   2967..2987    +  CDS            capTEV™ (fragment): composite tag for in vivo biotinylation, TEV protease cleavage, and 6xHis tagging
   2988..3020    +  CDS            T7 tag (gene 10 leader): leader peptide from bacteriophage T7 gene 10 promotes efficient translation in E. coli
   3024..3047    +  CDS            Xpress™ tag: Xpress™ epitope tag, including an enterokinase recognition and cleavage site
   3075..3131    +  CDS            calmodulin-binding peptide: calmodulin-binding peptide from avian smooth muscle myosin light chain kinase
   3137..3863    +  CDS            HyPerRed (fragment): red fluorescent genetically encoded indicator for H2O2 ()
   3870..4310    +  CDS            CALM1: CALM1_HUMAN - Also known as CALM, CAM, CAM1. Experimental evidence at protein level: Swiss-Prot protein existence level 1. (Microbial infection) Required for Legionella pneumophila SidJ glutamylase activity. From Homo sapiens (Human).
   4331..4919    +  misc_feature   WPRE: woodchuck hepatitis virus posttranscriptional regulatory element
   4960..5167    +  polyA_signal   bGH poly(A) signal: bovine growth hormone polyadenylation signal
   5198..5266    -  CDS            large T antigen (fragment): large T antigen from SV40 (simian virus 40)
   5337..1       +  repeat_region  AAV2 ITR (fragment) (across the origin): inverted terminal repeat of adeno-associated virus serotype 2 inverted
>Addgene plasmid #210399 | PRS_8-jRGECO1a | addgene full sequence | sequence record 415629 | Addgene NGS Result
ACTCGCTGCGCTCGGTCGTTCGGCTGCGGCGAGCGGTATCAGCTCACTCAAAGGCGGTAATACGGTTATC
CACAGAATCAGGGGATAACGCAGGAAAGAACATGTGAGCAAAAGGCCAGCAAAAGGCCAGGAACCGTAAA
AAGGCCGCGTTGCTGGCGTTTTTCCATAGGCTCCGCCCCCCTGACGAGCATCACAAAAATCGACGCTCAA
GTCAGAGGTGGCGAAACCCGACAGGACTATAAAGATACCAGGCGTTTCCCCCTGGAAGCTCCCTCGTGCG
CTCTCCTGTTCCGACCCTGCCGCTTACCGGATACCTGTCCGCCTTTCTCCCTTCGGGAAGCGTGGCGCTT
TCTCATAGCTCACGCTGTAGGTATCTCAGTTCGGTGTAGGTCGTTCGCTCCAAGCTGGGCTGTGTGCACG
AACCCCCCGTTCAGCCCGACCGCTGCGCCTTATCCGGTAACTATCGTCTTGAGTCCAACCCGGTAAGACA
CGACTTATCGCCACTGGCAGCAGCCACTGGTAACAGGATTAGCAGAGCGAGGTATGTAGGCGGTGCTACA
GAGTTCTTGAAGTGGTGGCCTAACTACGGCTACACTAGAAGAACAGTATTTGGTATCTGCGCTCTGCTGA
AGCCAGTTACCTTCGGAAAAAGAGTTGGTAGCTCTTGATCCGGCAAACAAACCACCGCTGGTAGCGGTGG
TTTTTTTGTTTGCAAGCAGCAGATTACGCGCAGAAAAAAAGGATCTCAAGAAGATCCTTTGATCTTTTCT
ACGGGGTCTGACGCTCAGTGGAACGAAAACTCACGTTAAGGGATTTTGGTCATGAGATTATCAAAAAGGA
TCTTCACCTAGATCCTTTTAAATTAAAAATGAAGTTTTAAATCAATCTAAAGTATATATGAGTAAACTTG
GTCTGACAGTTACCAATGCTTAATCAGTGAGGCACCTATCTCAGCGATCTGTCTATTTCGTTCATCCATA
GTTGCCTGACTCCCCGTCGTGTAGATAACTACGATACGGGAGGGCTTACCATCTGGCCCCAGTGCTGCAA
TGATACCGCGAGACCCACGCTCACCGGCTCCAGATTTATCAGCAATAAACCAGCCAGCCGGAAGGGCCGA
GCGCAGAAGTGGTCCTGCAACTTTATCCGCCTCCATCCAGTCTATTAATTGTTGCCGGGAAGCTAGAGTA
AGTAGTTCGCCAGTTAATAGTTTGCGCAACGTTGTTGCCATTGCTACAGGCATCGTGGTGTCACGCTCGT
CGTTTGGTATGGCTTCATTCAGCTCCGGTTCCCAACGATCAAGGCGAGTTACATGATCCCCCATGTTGTG
CAAAAAAGCGGTTAGCTCCTTCGGTCCTCCGATCGTTGTCAGAAGTAAGTTGGCCGCAGTGTTATCACTC
ATGGTTATGGCAGCACTGCATAATTCTCTTACTGTCATGCCATCCGTAAGATGCTTTTCTGTGACTGGTG
AGTACTCAACCAAGTCATTCTGAGAATAGTGTATGCGGCGACCGAGTTGCTCTTGCCCGGCGTCAATACG
GGATAATACCGCGCCACATAGCAGAACTTTAAAAGTGCTCATCATTGGAAAACGTTCTTCGGGGCGAAAA
CTCTCAAGGATCTTACCGCTGTTGAGATCCAGTTCGATGTAACCCACTCGTGCACCCAACTGATCTTCAG
CATCTTTTACTTTCACCAGCGTTTCTGGGTGAGCAAAAACAGGAAGGCAAAATGCCGCAAAAAAGGGAAT
AAGGGCGACACGGAAATGTTGAATACTCATACTCTTCCTTTTTCAATATTATTGAAGCATTTATCAGGGT
TATTGTCTCATGAGCGGATACATATTTGAATGTATTTAGAAAAATAAACAAATAGGGGTTCCGCGCACAT
TTCCCCGAAAAGTGCCACCTAAATTGTAAGCGTTAATATTTTGTTAAAATTCGCGTTAAATTTTTGTTAA
ATCAGCTCATTTTTTAACCAATAGGCCGAAATCGGCAAAATCCCTTATAAATCAAAAGAATAGACCGAGA
TAGGGT
[37 nt withheld, positions 2037-2073]
AAAGAACGTGGACTCCAACGTCAAAGG
[49 nt withheld, positions 2101-2149]
T
[91 nt withheld, positions 2151-2241]
G
[124 nt withheld, positions 2243-2366]
CCCATTCGCCATTCAGGCTGCGCAACTGTTGGGAAGGGCGATCGGTGCGGGCCTCTTCGCTATTACGCCA
GCTGCGCGCTCGCTCGCTCACTGAGGCCGCCCGGGCAAAGCCCGGGCGTCGGGCGACCTTTGGTCGCCCG
GCCTCAGTGAGCGAGCGAGCGCGCAGAGAGGGAGTGGCCAACTCCATCACTAGGGGTTCCTTGTAGTTAA
TGATTAACCCGCCATGCTACTTATCTACGTAGCCATGCTCTAGGAAGATCGTAGGTTAATTAAAAACGCG
TATTAGCTTCCGCTAGACAAATGTGATTACCCCCGCTAGACAAATGTGATTACCCGCGCTAGACAAATGT
GATTACCCCGCTAGACAAATGTGATTACCCCCCGCTAGACAAATGTGATTACCCCCGCTAGACAAATGTG
ATTACCCGCGCTAGACAAATGTGATTACCCCGCTAGACAAATGTGATTACCCCCGACCAGGGCATAAATG
GCCAGGTGGGACCAGAGATGCTACCGGACTCAGATCTCGCCACCATGCTGCAGAACGAGCTTGCTCTTAA
GTTGGCTGGACTTGATATTAACAAGACTGGAGGAGGTTCTCATCATCATCATCATCATGGTATGGCTAGC
ATGACTGGTGGACAGCAAATGGGTCGGGATCTGTACGACGATGACGATAAGGATCTCGCAACAATGGTCG
ACTCATCACGTCGTAAGTGGAATAAGGCAGGTCACGCAGTCAGAGCTATAGGTCGGCTGAGCTCACCCGT
GGTTTCCGAGCGGATGTACCCCGAGGACGGCGCCCTGAAGAGCGAGATCAAGAAGGGGCTGAGGCTGAAG
GACGGCGGCCACTACGCCGCCGAGGTCAAGACCACCTACAAGGCCAAGAAGCCCGTGCAGCTGCCCGGCG
CCTACATCGTGGACATCAAGTTGGACATCGTGTCCCACAACGAGGACTACACCATCGTGGAACAGTGCGA
ACGCGCCGAGGGCCGCCACTCCACCGGCGGCATGGACGAGCTGTACAAGGGAGGTACAGGCGGGAGTCTG
GTGAGCAAGGGCGAGGAGGATAACATGGCCATCATCAAGGAGTTCATGCGCTTCAAGGTGCACATGGAGG
GCTCCGTGAACGGCCACGAGTTCGAGATCGAGGGCGAGGGCGAGGGCCGCCCCTACGAGGCCTTTCAGAC
CGCTAAGCTGAAGGTGACCAAGGGTGGCCCCCTGCCCTTCGCCTGGGACATCCTGTCCCCTCAGTTCATG
TACGGCTCCAAGGCCTACATTAAGCACCCAGCCGACATCCCCGACTACTTCAAGCTGTCCTTCCCCGAGG
GCTTCAGGTGGGAGCGCGTGATGAACTTCGAGGACGGCGGCATTATTCACGTGAACCAGGACTCCTCCCT
GCAGGACGGCGTATTCATCTACAAGGTGAAGCTGCGCGGCACCAACTTCCCCCCCGACGGCCCCGTAATG
CAGAAGAAGACCATGGGCTGGGAGGCTACGCGTGACGACCTGACTGAAGAGCAGATCGCAGAATTTAAAG
AGGCTTTCTCCCTATTTGACAAGGACGGGGATGGGACGATAACAACCAAGGAGCTTGGGACGGTGTTCCG
ATCGCTGGGGCAGAACCCCACAGAAGCAGAGCTGCAGGACATGATCAATGAAGTAGATGCCGACGGTGAC
GGCACATTCGACTTCCCTGAGTTCCTGACGATGATGGCAAGAAAAATGAATGACACAGACAGTGAAGAGG
AAATTCGCGAAGCGTTCCGCGTGTTTGATAAGGACGGCAATGGCTACATCGGCGCAGCAGAGCTTCGCCA
CGTGATGACAGACCTTGGAGAGAAGTTAACAGATGAGGAGGTTGATGAAATGATCAGGGTAGCAGACATC
GATGGGGATGGTCAGGTAAACTACGAAGAGTTTGTACAAATGATGACAGCGAAGTAGGCGGCCAGCTTAT
CGATAATCAACCTCTGGATTACAAAATTTGTGAAAGATTGACTGGTATTCTTAACTATGTTGCTCCTTTT
ACGCTATGTGGATACGCTGCTTTAATGCCTTTGTATCATGCTATTGCTTCCCGTATGGCTTTCATTTTCT
CCTCCTTGTATAAATCCTGGTTGCTGTCTCTTTATGAGGAGTTGTGGCCCGTTGTCAGGCAACGTGGCGT
GGTGTGCACTGTGTTTGCTGACGCAACCCCCACTGGTTGGGGCATTGCCACCACCTGTCAGCTCCTTTCC
GGGACTTTCGCTTTCCCCCTCCCTATTGCCACGGCGGAACTCATCGCCGCCTGCCTTGCCCGCTGCTGGA
CAGGGGCTCGGCTGTTGGGCACTGACAATTCCGTGGTGTTGTCGGGGAAATCATCGTCCTTTCCTTGGCT
GCTCGCCTGTGTTGCCACCTGGATTCTGCGCGGGACGTCCTTCTGCTACGTCCCTTCGGCCCTCAATCCA
GCGGACCTTCCTTCCCGCGGCCTGCTGCCGGCTCTGCGGCCTCTTCCGCGTCTTCGCCTTCGCCCTCAGA
CGAGTCGGATCTCCCTTTGGGCCGCCTCCCCGCATCGATACCGTCGACCCGGGCGGCCGCTCATAAAGCT
CGACTGTGCCTTCTAGTTGCCAGCCATCTGTTGTTTGCCCCTCCCCCGTGCCTTCCTTGACCCTGGAAGG
TGCCACTCCCACTGTCCTTTCCTAATAAAATGAGGAAATTGCATCGCATTGTCTGAGTAGGTGTCATTCT
ATTCTGGGGGGTGGGGTGGGGCAGGACAGCAAGGGGGAGGATTGGGAAGACAATAGCAGGCATGCTGGGG
ATGCGGTCCGGACTGTACAATTGCATTCATTTTATGTTTCAGGTTCAGGGGGAGATGTGGGAGGTTTTTT
AAAGCAAGTAAAACCTCTACAAATGTGGTAAAATCGATAAGGATCTTCCTAGAGCATGGCTACGTAGATA
AGTAGCATGGCGGGTTAATCATTAACTACAAGGAACCCCTAGTGATGGAGTTGGCCACTCCCTCTCTGCG
CGCTCGCTCGCTCACTG
