>Addgene plasmid #210399 | PRS_8-jRGECO1a | depositor partial sequence | sequence record 410084 | jRGeco1a insert
ATGCTGCAGAACGAGCTTGCTCTTAAGTTGGCTGGACTTGATATTAACAAGACTGGAGGAGGTTCTCATC
ATCATCATCATCATGGTATGGCTAGCATGACTGGTGGACAGCAAATGGGTCGGGATCTGTACGACGATGA
CGATAAGGATCTCGCAACAATGGTCGACTCATCACGTCGTAAGTGGAATAAGGCAGGTCACGCAGTCAGA
GCTATAGGTCGGCTGAGCTCACCCGTGGTTTCCGAGCGGATGTACCCCGAGGACGGCGCCCTGAAGAGCG
AGATCAAGAAGGGGCTGAGGCTGAAGGACGGCGGCCACTACGCCGCCGAGGTCAAGACCACCTACAAGGC
CAAGAAGCCCGTGCAGCTGCCCGGCGCCTACATCGTGGACATCAAGTTGGACATCGTGTCCCACAACGAG
GACTACACCATCGTGGAACAGTGCGAACGCGCCGAGGGCCGCCACTCCACCGGCGGCATGGACGAGCTGT
ACAAGGGAGGTACAGGCGGGAGTCTGGTGAGCAAGGGCGAGGAGGATAACATGGCCATCATCAAGGAGTT
CATGCGCTTCAAGGTGCACATGGAGGGCTCCGTGAACGGCCACGAGTTCGAGATCGAGGGCGAGGGCGAG
GGCCGCCCCTACGAGGCCTTTCAGACCGCTAAGCTGAAGGTGACCAAGGGTGGCCCCCTGCCCTTCGCCT
GGGACATCCTGTCCCCTCAGTTCATGTACGGCTCCAAGGCCTACATTAAGCACCCAGCCGACATCCCCGA
CTACTTCAAGCTGTCCTTCCCCGAGGGCTTCAGGTGGGAGCGCGTGATGAACTTCGAGGACGGCGGCATT
ATTCACGTGAACCAGGACTCCTCCCTGCAGGACGGCGTATTCATCTACAAGGTGAAGCTGCGCGGCACCA
ACTTCCCCCCCGACGGCCCCGTAATGCAGAAGAAGACCATGGGCTGGGAGGCTACGCGTGACGACCTGAC
TGAAGAGCAGATCGCAGAATTTAAAGAGGCTTTCTCCCTATTTGACAAGGACGGGGATGGGACGATAACA
ACCAAGGAGCTTGGGACGGTGTTCCGATCGCTGGGGCAGAACCCCACAGAAGCAGAGCTGCAGGACATGA
TCAATGAAGTAGATGCCGACGGTGACGGCACATTCGACTTCCCTGAGTTCCTGACGATGATGGCAAGAAA
AATGAATGACACAGACAGTGAAGAGGAAATTCGCGAAGCGTTCCGCGTGTTTGATAAGGACGGCAATGGC
TACATCGGCGCAGCAGAGCTTCGCCACGTGATGACAGACCTTGGAGAGAAGTTAACAGATGAGGAGGTTG
ATGAAATGATCAGGGTAGCAGACATCGATGGGGATGGTCAGGTAAACTACGAAGAGTTTGTACAAATGAT
GACAGCGAAGTAG
